Addgene plasmid #114284: pCWXPGR-pTF-Kir2.1
Purpose: TET-inducible expression of the Kir2.1 protein
Depositing lab: Patrick Salmon. Depositing organization: University of Geneva.
Backbone
  Vector backbone: pCWXPGR65
  Vector type: Lentiviral
  Selectable markers: GFP
Growth in bacteria
  Bacterial resistance: Ampicillin, 100 μg/mL
  Growth temperature: 37°C
  Growth strain: NEB Stable
  Copy number: High Copy
Gene/Insert
  Gene/Insert name: Kir2.1
  Species: H. sapiens (human)
  Entrez Gene: KCNJ2 (a.k.a. ATFB9, HHBIRK1, HHIRK1, IRK1, KIR2.1, LQT7, SQT3)
  Cloning method: Gateway Cloning
Terms and licenses: Academic/Nonprofit Terms; Industry Terms: Not Available to Industry
Depositor comments: pTF is an optimized TET-promoter, described in HGT 2011, Giry et al.
How to cite: pCWXPGR-pTF-Kir2.1 was a gift from Patrick Salmon (Addgene plasmid # 114284 ; http://n2t.net/addgene:114284 ; RRID:Addgene_114284)
