[The description below was written by a language model from this plasmid's Addgene catalogue record and pLannotate feature annotations shown in this document.]
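Description:
pCWXPGR-pTF-Kir2.1 is an HIV-1-based lentiviral transfer plasmid of about 11 kb, built on the pCWXPGR65 backbone, that provides tetracycline/doxycycline-inducible expression of human Kir2.1 (KCNJ2), the inward-rectifier potassium channel, from a single "all-in-one" vector. It is propagated in E. coli through a high-copy ColE1/pUC-type origin with ampicillin resistance. The backbone also carries an SV40 origin and lac promoter remnants. The viral portion has a CMV enhancer fused to a truncated 5' LTR, the Ψ packaging signal with a gag fragment, cPPT/CTS, RRE, WPRE, and a truncated 3' LTR that contains a loxP site, followed by a rabbit β-globin polyadenylation signal. The loxP site would be expected to be duplicated into both LTRs on integration, in principle allowing Cre-mediated removal of the provirus, though the record does not comment on this.

The payload was assembled by Gateway recombination: attB4 and attB1 flank the promoter module, and attB1 and attB2 flank the coding sequence. The promoter, pTF, is described by the depositor as an optimized TET promoter. It is annotated as several tet operators upstream of a minimal promoter fragment resembling the CaMV 35S minimal promoter, and it drives the full-length KCNJ2 ORF. Downstream, a constitutive human PGK promoter expresses EGFP followed by a reverse tetracycline transactivator, annotated as an rtTA3-like DNA-binding portion with a RelA (p65) activation domain. How the EGFP and transactivator coding regions are linked is not annotated. Transduced cells can therefore be identified or sorted by GFP, the only mammalian marker, and they switch on Kir2.1 when doxycycline is added. The record does not give a specific application. The depositor and repository-sequenced records show the same feature set and differ only in start point and by a few nucleotides in length.
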