Features (pLannotate 1.2.2; 37 found; start..end, strand, type, name):
      4..383     +  enhancer       CMV enhancer: human cytomegalovirus immediate early enhancer
    385..642     +  LTR            5' LTR (truncated): truncated 5' long terminal repeat (LTR) from HIV-1
    689..814     +  misc_feature   HIV-1 Ψ: packaging signal of human immunodeficiency virus type 1
    798..1157    +  CDS            HIV-1 gag (fragment): gag protein from human immunodeficiency virus 1; gag
   1306..1423    +  misc_feature   cPPT/CTS: central polypurine tract and central termination sequence of HIV-1
   1566..1649    +  CDS            vif (fragment): VIF_HV1BR - Experimental evidence at protein level: Swiss-Prot protein existence level 1. Counteracts the innate antiviral activity of host APOBEC3F and APOBEC3G. Forms a complex with host APOBEC3F and APOBEC3G thus preventing the entry of these lethally hypermutating enzymes into progeny virions. Recruits an active E3 ubiquitin ligase complex composed of elongin BC, CUL5, and RBX2 to induce polyubiquitination of APOBEC3G and APOBEC3F. In turn, they are directed to the 26S proteasome for degradation. Vif interaction with APOBEC3G also blocks its cytidine deaminase activity in a proteasome-inde
   1783..2016    +  misc_feature   RRE: The Rev response element (RRE) of HIV-1 allows for Rev-dependent mRNA export from the nucleus to the cytoplasm.
   2393..2493    +  CDS            Rev (fragment): human immunodeficiency virus 1 (HIV-1) Rev protein; rev; enhances nuclear export of unspliced and incompletely spliced viral mRNAs
   2522..2542    +  protein_bind   attB4: mutant version of attB; core recombination site for the Gateway® BP reaction BP Clonase™
   2569..2587    +  protein_bind   tet operator: bacterial operator O1 for the tetR and tetA genes tetracycline repressor TetR
   2610..2628    +  protein_bind   tet operator: bacterial operator O1 for the tetR and tetA genes tetracycline repressor TetR
   2651..2678    -  promoter       tetR/tetA promoters (fragment): tetR; overlapping promoters for bacterial tetR and tetA
   2774..2792    +  protein_bind   tet operator: bacterial operator O1 for the tetR and tetA genes tetracycline repressor TetR
   2803..2846    +  promoter       minimal CaMV 35S promoter (fragment): minimal 35S promoter from cauliflower mosaic virus
   2855..2875    +  protein_bind   attB1: mutant version of attB; core recombination site for the Gateway® BP reaction BP Clonase™
   2884..4164    +  CDS            KCNJ2: KCNJ2_HUMAN - Also known as IRK1. Experimental evidence at protein level: Swiss-Prot protein existence level 1. Probably participates in establishing action potential waveform and excitability of neuronal and muscle tissues. Inward rectifier potassium channels are characterized by a greater tendency to allow potassium to flow into the cell rather than out of it. Their voltage dependence is regulated by the concentration of extracellular potassium; as external potassium is raised, the voltage range of the channel opening shifts to more positive voltages. The inward rectification is mainly due t
   4168..4192    -  protein_bind   attB2: mutant version of attB; recombination site for the Gateway® BP reaction BP Clonase™
   4210..4720    +  promoter       hPGK promoter: human phosphoglycerate kinase 1 promoter
   4742..5458    +  CDS            EGFP: EGFP is a basic (constitutively fluorescent) green fluorescent protein published in 1996, derived from Aequorea victoria. It is reported to be a rapidly-maturing weak dimer with moderate acid sensitivity.
   5540..6163    +  CDS            rtTA3 (fragment): reverse tetracycline transactivator 3 activates expression from Tet-responsive promoters in the presence of doxycycline
   6602..6973    +  CDS            RelA (p65) AD: transcriptional activation domain of human RelA, also known as p65 (O'Shea and Perkins, 2008)
   6993..7581    +  misc_feature   WPRE: woodchuck hepatitis virus posttranscriptional regulatory element
   7589..7708    +  CDS            nef (fragment): NEF_HV1LA - Experimental evidence at protein level: Swiss-Prot protein existence level 1. Extracellular Nef protein targets CD4(+) T-lymphocytes for apoptosis by interacting with CXCR4 surface receptors. From Human immunodeficiency virus type 1 group M subtype B (isolate Lai) (HIV-1).
   7729..7762    +  protein_bind   loxP: Cre-mediated recombination occurs in the 8-bp core sequence (GCATACAT). Cre recombinase
   7782..7962    +  LTR            5' LTR (truncated): truncated 5' long terminal repeat (LTR) from HIV-1
   8065..8120    +  polyA_signal   β-globin poly(A) signal: rabbit β-globin polyadenylation signal (Gil and Proudfoot, 1987)
   8501..8523    -  protein_bind   lac operator (fragment): The lac repressor binds to the lac operator to inhibit transcription in E. coli. This inhibition can be relieved by adding lactose or isopropyl-β-D-thiogalactopyranoside (IPTG). lac repressor encoded by lacI
   8527..8557    -  promoter       lac promoter: promoter for the E. coli lac operon
   8572..8593    -  protein_bind   CAP binding site: CAP binding activates transcription in the presence of cAMP. E. coli catabolite activator protein
   8606..8645    -  CDS            lacI (fragment): lac repressor; lacI; The lac repressor binds to the lac operator to inhibit transcription in E. coli. This inhibition can be relieved by adding lactose or isopropyl-β-D-thiogalactopyranoside (IPTG).
   8652..8674    +  promoter       SV40 promoter (fragment): SV40 enhancer and early promoter
   8698..8833    +  rep_origin     SV40 ori: SV40 origin of replication
   8853..8987    +  polyA_signal   SV40 poly(A) signal: SV40 polyadenylation signal
   8989..9043    -  CDS            lacI (fragment): lac repressor; lacI; The lac repressor binds to the lac operator to inhibit transcription in E. coli. This inhibition can be relieved by adding lactose or isopropyl-β-D-thiogalactopyranoside (IPTG).
   9226..9814    -  rep_origin     ori: high-copy-number ColE1/pMB1/pBR322/pUC origin of replication
   9985..10845   -  CDS            AmpR: β-lactamase; bla; confers resistance to ampicillin, carbenicillin, and related antibiotics
  10846..10950   -  promoter       AmpR promoter: bla
>Addgene plasmid #114284 | pCWXPGR-pTF-Kir2.1 | depositor full sequence | sequence record 215775 | Full Sequence
GTCGACATTGATTATTGACTAGTTATTAATAGTAATCAATTACGGGGTCATTAGTTCATAGCCCATATAT
GGAGTTCCGCGTTACATAACTTACGGTAAATGGCCCGCCTGGCTGACCGCCCAACGACCCCCGCCCATTG
ACGTCAATAATGACGTATGTTCCCATAGTAACGCCAATAGGGACTTTCCATTGACGTCAATGGGTGGACT
ATTTACGGTAAACTGCCCACTTGGCAGTACATCAAGTGTATCATATGCCAAGTACGCCCCCTATTGACGT
CAATGACGGTAAATGGCCCGCCTGGCATTATGCCCAGTACATGACCTTATGGGACTTTCCTACTTGGCAG
TACATCTACGTATTAGTCATCGCTATTACCATGGGAGGCGTGGCCTGGGCGGGACTGGGGAGTGGCGAGC
CCTCAGATCCTGCATATAAGCAGCTGCTTTTTGCCTGTACTGGGTCTCTCTGGTTAGACCAGATCTGAGC
CTGGGAGCTCTCTGGCTAACTAGGGAACCCACTGCTTAAGCCTCAATAAAGCTTGCCTTGAGTGCTTCAA
GTAGTGTGTGCCCGTCTGTTGTGTGACTCTGGTAACTAGAGATCCCTCAGACCCTTTTAGTCAGTGTGGA
AAATCTCTAGCAGTGGCGCCCGAACAGGGACTTGAAAGCGAAAGGGAAACCAGAGGAGCTCTCTCGACGC
AGGACTCGGCTTGCTGAAGCGCGCACGGCAAGAGGCGAGGGGCGGCGACTGGTGAGTACGCCAAAAATTT
TGACTAGCGGAGGCTAGAAGGAGAGAGATGGGTGCGAGAGCGTCAGTATTAAGCGGGGGAGAATTAGATC
GCGATGGGAAAAAATTCGGTTAAGGCCAGGGGGAAAGAAAAAATATAAATTAAAACATATAGTATGGGCA
AGCAGGGAGCTAGAACGATTCGCAGTTAATCCTGGCCTGTTAGAAACATCAGAAGGCTGTAGACAAATAC
TGGGACAGCTACAACCATCCCTTCAGACAGGATCAGAAGAACTTAGATCATTATATAATACAGTAGCAAC
CCTCTATTGTGTGCATCAAAGGATAGAGATAAAAGACACCAAGGAAGCTTTAGACAAGATAGAGGAAGAG
CAAAACAAAAGTAAGAAAAAAGCACAGCAAGCAGCAGGATCTTCAGACCTGGAAATTCCCTACAATCCCC
AAAGTCAAGGAGTAGTAGAATCTATGAATAAAGAATTAAAGAAAATTATAGGACAGGTAAGAGATCAGGC
TGAACATCTTAAGACAGCAGTACAAATGGCAGTATTCATCCACAATTTTAAAAGAAAAGGGGGGATTGGG
GGGTACAGTGCAGGGGAAAGAATAGTAGACATAATAGCAACAGACATACAAACTAAAGAATTACAAAAAC
AAATTACAAAAATTCAAAATTTTCGGGTTTATTACAGGGACAGCAGAAATCCACTTTGGAAAGGACCAGC
AAAGCTCCTCTGGAAAGGTGAAGGGGCAGTAGTAATACAAGATAATAGTGACATAAAAGTAGTGCCAAGA
AGAAAAGCAAAGATCATTAGGGATTATGGAAAACAGATGGCAGGTGATGATTGTGTGGCAAGTAGACAGG
ATGAGGATTAGAACATGGAAAAGTTTAGTAAAACACCATAAGGAGGAGATATGAGGGACAATTGGAGAAG
TGAATTATATAAATATAAAGTAGTAAAAATTGAACCATTAGGAGTAGCACCCACCAAGGCAAAGAGAAGA
GTGGTGCAGAGAGAAAAAAGAGCAGTGGGAATAGGAGCTTTGTTCCTTGGGTTCTTGGGAGCAGCAGGAA
GCACTATGGGCGCAGCGTCAATGACGCTGACGGTACAGGCCAGACAATTATTGTCTGGTATAGTGCAGCA
GCAGAACAATTTGCTGAGGGCTATTGAGGCGCAACAGCATCTGTTGCAACTCACAGTCTGGGGCATCAAG
CAGCTCCAGGCAAGAATCCTGGCTGTGGAAAGATACCTAAAGGATCAACAGCTCCTGGGGATTTGGGGTT
GCTCTGGAAAACTCATTTGCACCACTGCTGTGCCTTGGAATGCTAGTTGGAGTAATAAATCTCTGGAACA
GATTTGGAATCACACGACCTGGATGGAGTGGGACAGAGAAATTAACAATTACACAAGCTTAATACACTCC
TTAATTGAAGAATCGCAAAACCAGCAAGAAAAGAATGAACAAGAATTATTGGAATTAGATAAATGGGCAA
GTTTGTGGAATTGGTTTAACATAACAAATTGGCTGTGGTATATAAAATTATTCATAATGATAGTAGGAGG
CTTGGTAGGTTTAAGAATAGTTTTTGCTGTACTTTCTATAGTGAATAGAGTTAGGCAGGGATATTCACCA
TTATCGTTTCAGACCCACCTCCCAACCCCGAGGGGACCCGACAGGCCCGAAGGAATAGAAGAAGAAGGTG
GAGAGAGAGACAGAGACAGATCCATTCGATTAGTGAACGGATCTCGACGGTATCGCTAGTGATTATCGGA
TCAACTTTGTATAGAAAAGTTGGGTACAACTCCCACTAGACATATCCTACTCTATCATTGATAGAGTGAC
CCTTCCATAGACATATCCTACTCTATCATTGATAGAGTGACCCTTCCACTAGGTTCACTTTTCTCTATCA
TTGATAGGGAGTGGTAAACAATTGATGGACAAAATCTATCAATGATAGAGAGTGCATGTTACTAGTATTG
TTCTTCTCTATCATTGATAGTGACTTTGCCTAATCACTTAGCAACTCTATCATTGATAGAGTTCTAGTAT
TAGCAAGGCCTTTCCTCTATATAAGGAAGTTCATTTCATTTGGAGAAGATCCCCCAAGTTTGTACAAAAA
AGCAGGCTTCACCATGGGCAGTGTGAGAACCAACCGCTACAGCATCGTCTCTTCAGAAGAAGACGGTATG
AAGTTGGCCACCATGGCAGTTGCAAATGGCTTTGGGAACGGGAAGAGTAAAGTCCACACCCGACAACAGT
GCAGGAGCCGCTTTGTGAAGAAAGATGGCCACTGTAATGTTCAGTTCATCAATGTGGGTGAGAAGGGGCA
ACGGTACCTCGCAGACATCTTCACCACGTGTGTGGACATTCGCTGGCGGTGGATGCTGGTTATCTTCTGC
CTGGCTTTCGTCCTGTCATGGCTGTTTTTTGGCTGTGTGTTTTGGTTGATAGCTCTGCTCCATGGGGACC
TGGATGCATCCAAAGAGGGCAAAGCTTGTGTGTCCGAGGTCAACAGCTTCACGGCTGCCTTCCTCTTCTC
CATTGAGACCCAGACAACCATAGGCTATGGTTTCAGATGTGTCACGGATGAATGCCCAATTGCTGTTTTC
ATGGTGGTGTTCCAGTCAATCGTGGGCTGCATCATCGATGCTTTCATCATTGGCGCAGTCATGGCCAAGA
TGGCAAAGCCAAAGAAGAGAAACGAGACTCTTGTCTTCAGTCACAATGCCGTGATTGCCATGAGAGACGG
CAAGCTGTGTTTGATGTGGCGAGTGGGCAATCTTCGGAAAAGCCACTTGGTGGAAGCTCATGTTCGAGCA
CAGCTCCTCAAATCCAGAATTACTTCTGAAGGGGAGTATATCCCTCTGGATCAAATAGACATCAATGTTG
GGTTTGACAGTGGAATCGATCGTATATTTCTGGTGTCCCCAATCACTATAGTCCATGAAATAGATGAAGA
CAGTCCTTTATATGATTTGAGTAAACAGGACATTGACAACGCAGACTTTGAAATCGTGGTCATACTGGAA
GGCATGGTGGAAGCCACTGCCATGACGACACAGTGCCGTAGCTCTTATCTAGCAAATGAAATCCTGTGGG
GCCACCGCTATGAGCCTGTGCTCTTTGAAGAGAAGCACTACTACAAAGTGGACTACTCCAGGTTCCACAA
AACTTACGAAGTCCCCAACACTCCCCTTTGTAGTGCCAGAGACTTAGCAGAAAAGAAATATATCCTCTCA
AATGCAAATTCATTTTGCTATGAAAATGAAGTTGCCCTCACAAGCAAAGAGGAAGACGACAGTGAAAATG
GAGTTCCAGAAAGCACTAGTACGGACACGCCCCCTGACATAGACCTTCACAACCAGGCAAGTGTACCTCT
AGAGCCCAGGCCCTTACGGCGAGAGTCGGAGATATGAACCCAGCTTTCTTGTACAAAGTGGTGATAATCG
AATTCCCACGGGGTTGGGGTTGCGCCTTTTCCAAGGCAGCCCTGGGTTTGCGCAGGGACGCGGCTGCTCT
GGGCGTGGTTCCGGGAAACGCAGCGGCGCCGACCCTGGGTCTCGCACATTCTTCACGTCCGTTCGCAGCG
TCACCCGGATCTTCGCCGCTACCCTTGTGGGCCCCCCGGCGACGCTTCCTGCTCCGCCCCTAAGTCGGGA
AGGTTCCTTGCGGTTCGCGGCGTGCCGGACGTGACAAACGGAAGCCGCACGTCTCACTAGTACCCTCGCA
GACGGACAGCGCCAGGGAGCAATGGCAGCGCGCCGACCGCGATGGGCTGTGGCCAATAGCGGCTGCTCAG
CGGGGCGCGCCGAGAGCAGCGGCCGGGAAGGGGCGGTGCGGGAGGCGGGGTGTGGGGCGGTAGTGTGGGC
CCTGTTCCTGCCCGCGCGGTGTTCCGCATTCTGCAAGCCTCCGGAGCGCACGTCGGCAGTCGGCTCCCTC
GTTGACCGAATCACCGACCTCTCTCCCCAGGGGGATCCACCGGTCGCCACCATGGTGAGCAAGGGCGAGG
AGCTGTTCACCGGGGTGGTGCCCATCCTGGTCGAGCTGGACGGCGACGTAAACGGCCACAAGTTCAGCGT
GTCCGGCGAGGGCGAGGGCGATGCCACCTACGGCAAGCTGACCCTGAAGTTCATCTGCACCACCGGCAAG
CTGCCCGTGCCCTGGCCCACCCTCGTGACCACCCTGACCTACGGCGTGCAGTGCTTCAGCCGCTACCCCG
ACCACATGAAGCAGCACGACTTCTTCAAGTCCGCCATGCCCGAAGGCTACGTCCAGGAGCGCACCATCTT
CTTCAAGGACGACGGCAACTACAAGACCCGCGCCGAGGTGAAGTTCGAGGGCGACACCCTGGTGAACCGC
ATCGAGCTGAAGGGCATCGACTTCAAGGAGGACGGCAACATCCTGGGGCACAAGCTGGAGTACAACTACA
ACAGCCACAACGTCTATATCATGGCCGACAAGCAGAAGAACGGCATCAAGGTGAACTTCAAGATCCGCCA
CAACATCGAGGACGGCAGCGTGCAGCTCGCCGACCACTACCAGCAGAACACCCCCATCGGCGACGGCCCC
GTGCTGCTGCCCGACAACCACTACCTGAGCACCCAGTCCGCCCTGAGCAAAGACCCCAACGAGAAGCGCG
ATCACATGGTCCTGCTGGAGTTCGTGACCGCCGCCGGGATCACTCTCGGCATGGACGAGCTGTACAAGGC
TAGCGGATCAGGTCAATGTACTAACTACGCTTTGTTGAAGCTTGCCGGCGATGTTGAAAGTAACCCCGGT
CCTGGATCCATGTCCAGACTGGACAAGAGCAAAGTCATAAACGGCGCTCTGGAATTACTCAATGGAGTCG
GTATCGAAGGCCTGACGACAAGGAAACTCGCTCAAAAGCTGGGAGTTGAGCAGCCTACCCTGTACTGGCA
CGTGAAGAACAAGCGGGCCCTGCTCGATGCCCTGCCAATCGAGATGCTGGACAGGCATCATACCCACTTC
TGCCCCCTGGAAGGCGAGTCATGGCAAGACTTTCTGCGGAACAACGCCAAGTCATTCCGCTGTGCTCTCC
TCTCACATCGCGACGGGGCTAAAGTGCATCTCGGCACCCGCCCAACAGAGAAACAGTACGAAACCCTGGA
AAATCAGCTCGCGTTCCTGTGTCAGCAAGGCTTCTCCCTGGAGAACGCACTGTACGCTCTGTCCGCCGTG
GGCCACTTTACACTGGGCTGCGTATTGGAGGAACAGGAGCATCAAGTAGCAAAAGAGGAAAGAGAGACAC
CTACCACCGATTCTATGCCCCCACTTCTGAGACAAGCAATTGAGCTGTTCGACCGGCAGGGAGCCGAACC
TGCCTTCCTTTTCGGCCTGGAACTAATCATATGTGGCCTGGAGAAACAGCTAAAGTGCGAAAGCGGCGGG
CCGGCCTCGAGCGAATTCCAGTACCTGCCAGATACAGACGATCGTCACCGGATTGAGGAGAAACGTAAAA
GGACATATGAGACCTTCAAGAGCATCATGAAGAAGAGTCCTTTCAGCGGACCCACCGACCCCCGGCCTCC
ACCTCGACGCATTGCTGTGCCTTCCCGCAGCTCAGCTTCTGTCCCCAAGCCAGCACCCCAGCCCTATCCC
TTTACGTCATCCCTGAGCACCATCAACTATGATGAGTTTCCCACCATGGTGTTTCCTTCTGGGCAGATCA
GCCAGGCCTCGGCCTTGGCCCCGGCCCCTCCCCAAGTCCTGCCCCAGGCTCCAGCCCCTGCCCCTGCTCC
AGCCATGGTATCAGCTCTGGCCCAGGCCCCAGCCCCTGTCCCAGTCCTAGCCCCAGGCCCTCCTCAGGCT
GTGGCCCCACCTGCCCCCAAGCCCACCCAGGCTGGGGAAGGAACGCTGTCAGAGGCCCTGCTGCAGCTGC
AGTTTGATGATGAAGACCTGGGGGCCTTGCTTGGCAACAGCACAGACCCAGCTGTGTTCACAGACCTGGC
ATCCGTCGACAACTCCGAGTTTCAGCAGCTGCTGAACCAGGGCATACCTGTGGCCCCCCACACAACTGAG
CCCATGCTGATGGAGTACCCTGAGGCTATAACTCGCCTAGTGACAGGGGCCCAGAGGCCCCCCGACCCAG
CTCCTGCTCCACTGGGGGCCCCGGGGCTCCCCAATGGCCTCCTTTCAGGAGATGAAGACTTCTCCTCCAT
TGCGGACATGGACTTCTCAGCCCTGCTGAGTCAGATCAGCTCCTAAGATCAAGCTTATCGATAATCAACC
TCTGGATTACAAAATTTGTGAAAGATTGACTGGTATTCTTAACTATGTTGCTCCTTTTACGCTATGTGGA
TACGCTGCTTTAATGCCTTTGTATCATGCTATTGCTTCCCGTATGGCTTTCATTTTCTCCTCCTTGTATA
AATCCTGGTTGCTGTCTCTTTATGAGGAGTTGTGGCCCGTTGTCAGGCAACGTGGCGTGGTGTGCACTGT
GTTTGCTGACGCAACCCCCACTGGTTGGGGCATTGCCACCACCTGTCAGCTCCTTTCCGGGACTTTCGCT
TTCCCCCTCCCTATTGCCACGGCGGAACTCATCGCCGCCTGCCTTGCCCGCTGCTGGACAGGGGCTCGGC
TGTTGGGCACTGACAATTCCGTGGTGTTGTCGGGGAAATCATCGTCCTTTCCTTGGCTGCTCGCCTGTGT
TGCCACCTGGATTCTGCGCGGGACGTCCTTCTGCTACGTCCCTTCGGCCCTCAATCCAGCGGACCTTCCT
TCCCGCGGCCTGCTGCCGGCTCTGCGGCCTCTTCCGCGTCTTCGCCTTCGCCCTCAGACGAGTCGGATCT
CCCTTTGGGCCGCCTCCCCGCATCGATACCGTCGACCTCGAGGTTCGCTTTAAGACCAATGACTTACAAG
GCAGCTGTAGATCTTAGCCACTTTTTAAAAGAAAAGGGGGGACTGGAAGGGCTAATTCACTCCCAACGAA
GACAAGATGGGATCAATTCACCATGGGAATAACTTCGTATAGCATACATTATACGAAGTTATGCTGCTTT
TTGCTTGTACTGGGTCTCTCTGGTTAGACCAGATCTGAGCCTGGGAGCTCTCTGGCTAACTAGGGAACCC
ACTGCTTAAGCCTCAATAAAGCTTGCCTTGAGTGCTTCAAGTAGTGTGTGCCCGTCTGTTGTGTGACTCT
GGTAACTAGAGATCCCTCAGACCCTTTTAGTCAGTGTGGAAAATCTCTAGCAGCATCTAGTTGAATCGCC
AGTGTGTCGAGCTAGCAGATCTTTTTCCCTCTGCCAAAAATTATGGGGACATCATGAAGCCCCTTGAGCA
TCTGACTTCTGGCTAATAAAGGAAATTTATTTTCATTGCAATAGTGTGTTGGAATTTTTTGTGTCTCTCA
CTCGGAAGGACATATGGGAGGGCAAATCATTTAAAACATCAGAATGAGTATTTGGTTTAGAGTTTGGCAA
CATATGCCATATGCTGGCTGCCATGAACAAAGGTGGCTATAAAGAGGTCATCAGTATATGAAACAGCCCC
CTGCTGTCCATTCCTTATTCCATAGAAAAGCCTTGACTTGAGGTTAGATTTTTTTTATATTTTGTTTTGT
GTTATTTTTTTCTTTAACATCCCTAAAATTTTCCTTACATGTTTTACTAGCCAGATTTTTCCTCCTCTCC
TGACTACTCCCAGTCATAGCTGTCCCTCTTCTCTTATGAAGATCCCTCGACCTGCAGCCCAAGCTTGGCG
TAATCATGGTCATAGCTGTTTCCTGTGTGAAATTGTTATCCGCTCACAATTCCACACAACATACGAGCCG
GAAGCATAAAGTGTAAAGCCTGGGGTGCCTAATGAGTGAGCTAACTCACATTAATTGCGTTGCGCTCACT
GCCCGCTTTCCAGTCGGGAAACCTGTCGTGCCAGCGGATCCGCATCTCAATTAGTCAGCAACCATAGTCC
CGCCCCTAACTCCGCCCATCCCGCCCCTAACTCCGCCCAGTTCCGCCCATTCTCCGCCCCATGGCTGACT
AATTTTTTTTATTTATGCAGAGGCCGAGGCCGCCTCGGCCTCTGAGCTATTCCAGAAGTAGTGAGGAGGC
TTTTTTGGAGGCCTAGGCTTTTGCAAAAAGCTAACTTGTTTATTGCAGCTTATAATGGTTACAAATAAAG
CAATAGCATCACAAATTTCACAAATAAAGCATTTTTTTCACTGCATTCTAGTTGTGGTTTGTCCAAACTC
ATCAATGTATCTTATCATGTCTGGATCCGCTGCATTAATGAATCGGCCAACGCGCGGGGAGAGGCGGTTT
GCGTATTGGGCGCTCTTCCGCTTCCTCGCTCACTGACTCGCTGCGCTCGGTCGTTCGGCTGCGGCGAGCG
GTATCAGCTCACTCAAAGGCGGTAATACGGTTATCCACAGAATCAGGGGATAACGCAGGAAAGAACATGT
GAGCAAAAGGCCAGCAAAAGGCCAGGAACCGTAAAAAGGCCGCGTTGCTGGCGTTTTTCCATAGGCTCCG
CCCCCCTGACGAGCATCACAAAAATCGACGCTCAAGTCAGAGGTGGCGAAACCCGACAGGACTATAAAGA
TACCAGGCGTTTCCCCCTGGAAGCTCCCTCGTGCGCTCTCCTGTTCCGACCCTGCCGCTTACCGGATACC
TGTCCGCCTTTCTCCCTTCGGGAAGCGTGGCGCTTTCTCAATGCTCACGCTGTAGGTATCTCAGTTCGGT
GTAGGTCGTTCGCTCCAAGCTGGGCTGTGTGCACGAACCCCCCGTTCAGCCCGACCGCTGCGCCTTATCC
GGTAACTATCGTCTTGAGTCCAACCCGGTAAGACACGACTTATCGCCACTGGCAGCAGCCACTGGTAACA
GGATTAGCAGAGCGAGGTATGTAGGCGGTGCTACAGAGTTCTTGAAGTGGTGGCCTAACTACGGCTACAC
TAGAAGGACAGTATTTGGTATCTGCGCTCTGCTGAAGCCAGTTACCTTCGGAAAAAGAGTTGGTAGCTCT
TGATCCGGCAAACAAACCACCGCTGGTAGCGGTGGTTTTTTTGTTTGCAAGCAGCAGATTACGCGCAGAA
AAAAAGGATCTCAAGAAGATCCTTTGATCTTTTCTACGGGGTCTGACGCTCAGTGGAACGAAAACTCACG
TTAAGGGATTTTGGTCATGAGATTATCAAAAAGGATCTTCACCTAGATCCTTTTAAATTAAAAATGAAGT
TTTAAATCAATCTAAAGTATATATGAGTAAACTTGGTCTGACAGTTACCAATGCTTAATCAGTGAGGCAC
CTATCTCAGCGATCTGTCTATTTCGTTCATCCATAGTTGCCTGACTCCCCGTCGTGTAGATAACTACGAT
ACGGGAGGGCTTACCATCTGGCCCCAGTGCTGCAATGATACCGCGAGACCCACGCTCACCGGCTCCAGAT
TTATCAGCAATAAACCAGCCAGCCGGAAGGGCCGAGCGCAGAAGTGGTCCTGCAACTTTATCCGCCTCCA
TCCAGTCTATTAATTGTTGCCGGGAAGCTAGAGTAAGTAGTTCGCCAGTTAATAGTTTGCGCAACGTTGT
TGCCATTGCTACAGGCATCGTGGTGTCACGCTCGTCGTTTGGTATGGCTTCATTCAGCTCCGGTTCCCAA
CGATCAAGGCGAGTTACATGATCCCCCATGTTGTGCAAAAAAGCGGTTAGCTCCTTCGGTCCTCCGATCG
TTGTCAGAAGTAAGTTGGCCGCAGTGTTATCACTCATGGTTATGGCAGCACTGCATAATTCTCTTACTGT
CATGCCATCCGTAAGATGCTTTTCTGTGACTGGTGAGTACTCAACCAAGTCATTCTGAGAATAGTGTATG
CGGCGACCGAGTTGCTCTTGCCCGGCGTCAATACGGGATAATACCGCGCCACATAGCAGAACTTTAAAAG
TGCTCATCATTGGAAAACGTTCTTCGGGGCGAAAACTCTCAAGGATCTTACCGCTGTTGAGATCCAGTTC
GATGTAACCCACTCGTGCACCCAACTGATCTTCAGCATCTTTTACTTTCACCAGCGTTTCTGGGTGAGCA
AAAACAGGAAGGCAAAATGCCGCAAAAAAGGGAATAAGGGCGACACGGAAATGTTGAATACTCATACTCT
TCCTTTTTCAATATTATTGAAGCATTTATCAGGGTTATTGTCTCATGAGCGGATACATATTTGAATGTAT
TTAGAAAAATAAACAAATAGGGGTTCCGCGCACATTTCCCCGAAAAGTGCCACCTG
