Features (pLannotate 1.2.2; 37 found; start..end, strand, type, name):
      1..19      +  protein_bind   tet operator: bacterial operator O1 for the tetR and tetA genes tetracycline repressor TetR
     42..69      -  promoter       tetR/tetA promoters (fragment): tetR; overlapping promoters for bacterial tetR and tetA
    165..183     +  protein_bind   tet operator: bacterial operator O1 for the tetR and tetA genes tetracycline repressor TetR
    194..237     +  promoter       minimal CaMV 35S promoter (fragment): minimal 35S promoter from cauliflower mosaic virus
    246..266     +  protein_bind   attB1: mutant version of attB; core recombination site for the Gateway® BP reaction BP Clonase™
    275..1555    +  CDS            KCNJ2: KCNJ2_HUMAN - Also known as IRK1. Experimental evidence at protein level: Swiss-Prot protein existence level 1. Probably participates in establishing action potential waveform and excitability of neuronal and muscle tissues. Inward rectifier potassium channels are characterized by a greater tendency to allow potassium to flow into the cell rather than out of it. Their voltage dependence is regulated by the concentration of extracellular potassium; as external potassium is raised, the voltage range of the channel opening shifts to more positive voltages. The inward rectification is mainly due t
   1559..1583    -  protein_bind   attB2: mutant version of attB; recombination site for the Gateway® BP reaction BP Clonase™
   1600..2110    +  promoter       hPGK promoter: human phosphoglycerate kinase 1 promoter
   2132..2848    +  CDS            EGFP: EGFP is a basic (constitutively fluorescent) green fluorescent protein published in 1996, derived from Aequorea victoria. It is reported to be a rapidly-maturing weak dimer with moderate acid sensitivity.
   2930..3553    +  CDS            rtTA3 (fragment): reverse tetracycline transactivator 3 activates expression from Tet-responsive promoters in the presence of doxycycline
   3992..4363    +  CDS            RelA (p65) AD: transcriptional activation domain of human RelA, also known as p65 (O'Shea and Perkins, 2008)
   4389..4977    +  misc_feature   WPRE: woodchuck hepatitis virus posttranscriptional regulatory element
   4985..5104    +  CDS            nef (fragment): NEF_HV1LA - Experimental evidence at protein level: Swiss-Prot protein existence level 1. Extracellular Nef protein targets CD4(+) T-lymphocytes for apoptosis by interacting with CXCR4 surface receptors. From Human immunodeficiency virus type 1 group M subtype B (isolate Lai) (HIV-1).
   5125..5158    +  protein_bind   loxP: Cre-mediated recombination occurs in the 8-bp core sequence (GCATACAT). Cre recombinase
   5178..5358    +  LTR            5' LTR (truncated): truncated 5' long terminal repeat (LTR) from HIV-1
   5461..5516    +  polyA_signal   β-globin poly(A) signal: rabbit β-globin polyadenylation signal (Gil and Proudfoot, 1987)
   5899..5921    -  protein_bind   lac operator (fragment): The lac repressor binds to the lac operator to inhibit transcription in E. coli. This inhibition can be relieved by adding lactose or isopropyl-β-D-thiogalactopyranoside (IPTG). lac repressor encoded by lacI
   5925..5955    -  promoter       lac promoter: promoter for the E. coli lac operon
   5970..5991    -  protein_bind   CAP binding site: CAP binding activates transcription in the presence of cAMP. E. coli catabolite activator protein
   6004..6043    -  CDS            lacI (fragment): lac repressor; lacI; The lac repressor binds to the lac operator to inhibit transcription in E. coli. This inhibition can be relieved by adding lactose or isopropyl-β-D-thiogalactopyranoside (IPTG).
   6050..6072    +  promoter       SV40 promoter (fragment): SV40 enhancer and early promoter
   6096..6231    +  rep_origin     SV40 ori: SV40 origin of replication
   6251..6385    +  polyA_signal   SV40 poly(A) signal: SV40 polyadenylation signal
   6387..6441    -  CDS            lacI (fragment): lac repressor; lacI; The lac repressor binds to the lac operator to inhibit transcription in E. coli. This inhibition can be relieved by adding lactose or isopropyl-β-D-thiogalactopyranoside (IPTG).
   6624..7211    -  rep_origin     ori: high-copy-number ColE1/pMB1/pBR322/pUC origin of replication
   7382..8242    -  CDS            AmpR: β-lactamase; bla; confers resistance to ampicillin, carbenicillin, and related antibiotics
   8243..8347    -  promoter       AmpR promoter: bla
   8378..8757    +  enhancer       CMV enhancer: human cytomegalovirus immediate early enhancer
   8759..9016    +  LTR            5' LTR (truncated): truncated 5' long terminal repeat (LTR) from HIV-1
   9063..9188    +  misc_feature   HIV-1 Ψ: packaging signal of human immunodeficiency virus type 1
   9172..9531    +  CDS            HIV-1 gag (fragment): gag protein from human immunodeficiency virus 1; gag
   9680..9797    +  misc_feature   cPPT/CTS: central polypurine tract and central termination sequence of HIV-1
   9940..10023   +  CDS            vif (fragment): VIF_HV1BR - Experimental evidence at protein level: Swiss-Prot protein existence level 1. Counteracts the innate antiviral activity of host APOBEC3F and APOBEC3G. Forms a complex with host APOBEC3F and APOBEC3G thus preventing the entry of these lethally hypermutating enzymes into progeny virions. Recruits an active E3 ubiquitin ligase complex composed of elongin BC, CUL5, and RBX2 to induce polyubiquitination of APOBEC3G and APOBEC3F. In turn, they are directed to the 26S proteasome for degradation. Vif interaction with APOBEC3G also blocks its cytidine deaminase activity in a proteasome-inde
  10157..10390   +  misc_feature   RRE: The Rev response element (RRE) of HIV-1 allows for Rev-dependent mRNA export from the nucleus to the cytoplasm.
  10767..10867   +  CDS            Rev (fragment): human immunodeficiency virus 1 (HIV-1) Rev protein; rev; enhances nuclear export of unspliced and incompletely spliced viral mRNAs
  10894..10914   +  protein_bind   attB4: mutant version of attB; core recombination site for the Gateway® BP reaction BP Clonase™
  10941..10959   +  protein_bind   tet operator: bacterial operator O1 for the tetR and tetA genes tetracycline repressor TetR
>Addgene plasmid #114284 | pCWXPGR-pTF-Kir2.1 | addgene full sequence | sequence record 218907 | Addgene NGS Result
ACTCTATCATTGATAGAGTGACCCTTCCACTAGGTTCACTTTTCTCTATCATTGATAGGGAGTGGTAAAC
AATTGATGGACAAAATCTATCAATGATAGAGAGTGCATGTTACTAGTATTGTTCTTCTCTATCATTGATA
GTGACTTTGCCTAATCACTTAGCAACTCTATCATTGATAGAGTTCTAGTATTAGCAAGGCCTTTCCTCTA
TATAAGGAAGTTCATTTCATTTGGAGAAGATCCCCCAAGTTTGTACAAAAAAGCAGGCTTCACCATGGGC
AGTGTGAGAACCAACCGCTACAGCATCGTCTCTTCAGAAGAAGACGGTATGAAGTTGGCCACCATGGCAG
TTGCAAATGGCTTTGGGAACGGGAAGAGTAAAGTCCACACCCGACAACAGTGCAGGAGCCGCTTTGTGAA
GAAAGATGGCCACTGTAATGTTCAGTTCATCAATGTGGGTGAGAAGGGGCAACGGTACCTCGCAGACATC
TTCACCACGTGTGTGGACATTCGCTGGCGGTGGATGCTGGTTATCTTCTGCCTGGCTTTCGTCCTGTCAT
GGCTGTTTTTTGGCTGTGTGTTTTGGTTGATAGCTCTGCTCCATGGGGACCTGGATGCATCCAAAGAGGG
CAAAGCTTGTGTGTCCGAGGTCAACAGCTTCACGGCTGCCTTCCTCTTCTCCATTGAGACCCAGACAACC
ATAGGCTATGGTTTCAGATGTGTCACGGATGAATGCCCAATTGCTGTTTTCATGGTGGTGTTCCAGTCAA
TCGTGGGCTGCATCATCGATGCTTTCATCATTGGCGCAGTCATGGCCAAGATGGCAAAGCCAAAGAAGAG
AAACGAGACTCTTGTCTTCAGTCACAATGCCGTGATTGCCATGAGAGACGGCAAGCTGTGTTTGATGTGG
CGAGTGGGCAATCTTCGGAAAAGCCACTTGGTGGAAGCTCATGTTCGAGCACAGCTCCTCAAATCCAGAA
TTACTTCTGAAGGGGAGTATATCCCTCTGGATCAAATAGACATCAATGTTGGGTTTGACAGTGGAATCGA
TCGTATATTTCTGGTGTCCCCAATCACTATAGTCCATGAAATAGATGAAGACAGTCCTTTATATGATTTG
AGTAAACAGGACATTGACAACGCAGACTTTGAAATCGTGGTCATACTGGAAGGCATGGTGGAAGCCACTG
CCATGACGACACAGTGCCGTAGCTCTTATCTAGCAAATGAAATCCTGTGGGGCCACCGCTATGAGCCTGT
GCTCTTTGAAGAGAAGCACTACTACAAAGTGGACTACTCCAGGTTCCACAAAACTTACGAAGTCCCCAAC
ACTCCCCTTTGTAGTGCCAGAGACTTAGCAGAAAAGAAATATATCCTCTCAAATGCAAATTCATTTTGCT
ATGAAAATGAAGTTGCCCTCACAAGCAAAGAGGAAGACGACAGTGAAAATGGAGTTCCAGAAAGCACTAG
TACGGACACGCCCCCTGACATAGACCTTCACAACCAGGCAAGTGTACCTCTAGAGCCCAGGCCCTTACGG
CGAGAGTCGGAGATATGAACCCAGCTTTCTTGTACAAAGTGGTGATAATCGAATTCCACGGGGTTGGGGT
TGCGCCTTTTCCAAGGCAGCCCTGGGTTTGCGCAGGGACGCGGCTGCTCTGGGCGTGGTTCCGGGAAACG
CAGCGGCGCCGACCCTGGGTCTCGCACATTCTTCACGTCCGTTCGCAGCGTCACCCGGATCTTCGCCGCT
ACCCTTGTGGGCCCCCCGGCGACGCTTCCTGCTCCGCCCCTAAGTCGGGAAGGTTCCTTGCGGTTCGCGG
CGTGCCGGACGTGACAAACGGAAGCCGCACGTCTCACTAGTACCCTCGCAGACGGACAGCGCCAGGGAGC
AATGGCAGCGCGCCGACCGCGATGGGCTGTGGCCAATAGCGGCTGCTCAGCAGGGCGCGCCGAGAGCAGC
GGCCGGGAAGGGGCGGTGCGGGAGGCGGGGTGTGGGGCGGTAGTGTGGGCCCTGTTCCTGCCCGCGCGGT
GTTCCGCATTCTGCAAGCCTCCGGAGCGCACGTCGGCAGTCGGCTCCCTCGTTGACCGAATCACCGACCT
CTCTCCCCAGGGGGATCCACCGGTCGCCACCATGGTGAGCAAGGGCGAGGAGCTGTTCACCGGGGTGGTG
CCCATCCTGGTCGAGCTGGACGGCGACGTAAACGGCCACAAGTTCAGCGTGTCCGGCGAGGGCGAGGGCG
ATGCCACCTACGGCAAGCTGACCCTGAAGTTCATCTGCACCACCGGCAAGCTGCCCGTGCCCTGGCCCAC
CCTCGTGACCACCCTGACCTACGGCGTGCAGTGCTTCAGCCGCTACCCCGACCACATGAAGCAGCACGAC
TTCTTCAAGTCCGCCATGCCCGAAGGCTACGTCCAGGAGCGCACCATCTTCTTCAAGGACGACGGCAACT
ACAAGACCCGCGCCGAGGTGAAGTTCGAGGGCGACACCCTGGTGAACCGCATCGAGCTGAAGGGCATCGA
CTTCAAGGAGGACGGCAACATCCTGGGGCACAAGCTGGAGTACAACTACAACAGCCACAACGTCTATATC
ATGGCCGACAAGCAGAAGAACGGCATCAAGGTGAACTTCAAGATCCGCCACAACATCGAGGACGGCAGCG
TGCAGCTCGCCGACCACTACCAGCAGAACACCCCCATCGGCGACGGCCCCGTGCTGCTGCCCGACAACCA
CTACCTGAGCACCCAGTCCGCCCTGAGCAAAGACCCCAACGAGAAGCGCGATCACATGGTCCTGCTGGAG
TTCGTGACCGCCGCCGGGATCACTCTCGGCATGGACGAGCTGTACAAGGCTAGCGGATCAGGTCAATGTA
CTAACTACGCTTTGTTGAAGCTTGCCGGCGATGTTGAAAGTAACCCCGGTCCTGGATCCATGTCCAGACT
GGACAAGAGCAAAGTCATAAACGGCGCTCTGGAATTACTCAATGGAGTCGGTATCGAAGGCCTGACGACA
AGGAAACTCGCTCAAAAGCTGGGAGTTGAGCAGCCTACCCTGTACTGGCACGTGAAGAACAAGCGGGCCC
TGCTCGATGCCCTGCCAATCGAGATGCTGGACAGGCATCATACCCACTTCTGCCCCCTGGAAGGCGAGTC
ATGGCAAGACTTTCTGCGGAACAACGCCAAGTCATTCCGCTGTGCTCTCCTCTCACATCGCGACGGGGCT
AAAGTGCATCTCGGCACCCGCCCAACAGAGAAACAGTACGAAACCCTGGAAAATCAGCTCGCGTTCCTGT
GTCAGCAAGGCTTCTCCCTGGAGAACGCACTGTACGCTCTGTCCGCCGTGGGCCACTTTACACTGGGCTG
CGTATTGGAGGAACAGGAGCATCAAGTAGCAAAAGAGGAAAGAGAGACACCTACCACCGATTCTATGCCC
CCACTTCTGAGACAAGCAATTGAGCTGTTCGACCGGCAGGGAGCCGAACCTGCCTTCCTTTTCGGCCTGG
AACTAATCATATGTGGCCTGGAGAAACAGCTAAAGTGCGAAAGCGGCGGGCCGGCCTCGAGCGAATTCCA
GTACCTGCCAGATACAGACGATCGTCACCGGATTGAGGAGAAACGTAAAAGGACATATGAGACCTTCAAG
AGCATCATGAAGAAGAGTCCTTTCAGCGGACCCACCGACCCCCGGCCTCCACCTCGACGCATTGCTGTGC
CTTCCCGCAGCTCAGCTTCTGTCCCCAAGCCAGCACCCCAGCCCTATCCCTTTACGTCATCCCTGAGCAC
CATCAACTATGATGAGTTTCCCACCATGGTGTTTCCTTCTGGGCAGATCAGCCAGGCCTCGGCCTTGGCC
CCGGCCCCTCCCCAAGTCCTGCCCCAGGCTCCAGCCCCTGCCCCTGCTCCAGCCATGGTATCAGCTCTGG
CCCAGGCCCCAGCCCCTGTCCCAGTCCTAGCCCCAGGCCCTCCTCAGGCTGTGGCCCCACCTGCCCCCAA
GCCCACCCAGGCTGGGGAAGGAACGCTGTCAGAGGCCCTGCTGCAGCTGCAGTTTGATGATGAAGACCTG
GGGGCCTTGCTTGGCAACAGCACAGACCCAGCTGTGTTCACAGACCTGGCATCCGTCGACAACTCCGAGT
TTCAGCAGCTGCTGAACCAGGGCATACCTGTGGCCCCCCACACAACTGAGCCCATGCTGATGGAGTACCC
TGAGGCTATAACTCGCCTAGTGACAGGGGCCCAGAGGCCCCCCGACCCAGCTCCTGCTCCACTGGGGGCC
CCGGGGCTCCCCAATGGCCTCCTTTCAGGAGATGAAGACTTCTCCTCCATTGCGGACATGGACTTCTCAG
CCCTGCTGAGTCAGATCAGCTCCTAAAGATCTGATCAAGCTTATCGATAATCAACCTCTGGATTACAAAA
TTTGTGAAAGATTGACTGGTATTCTTAACTATGTTGCTCCTTTTACGCTATGTGGATACGCTGCTTTAAT
GCCTTTGTATCATGCTATTGCTTCCCGTATGGCTTTCATTTTCTCCTCCTTGTATAAATCCTGGTTGCTG
TCTCTTTATGAGGAGTTGTGGCCCGTTGTCAGGCAACGTGGCGTGGTGTGCACTGTGTTTGCTGACGCAA
CCCCCACTGGTTGGGGCATTGCCACCACCTGTCAGCTCCTTTCCGGGACTTTCGCTTTCCCCCTCCCTAT
TGCCACGGCGGAACTCATCGCCGCCTGCCTTGCCCGCTGCTGGACAGGGGCTCGGCTGTTGGGCACTGAC
AATTCCGTGGTGTTGTCGGGGAAATCATCGTCCTTTCCTTGGCTGCTCGCCTGTGTTGCCACCTGGATTC
TGCGCGGGACGTCCTTCTGCTACGTCCCTTCGGCCCTCAATCCAGCGGACCTTCCTTCCCGCGGCCTGCT
GCCGGCTCTGCGGCCTCTTCCGCGTCTTCGCCTTCGCCCTCAGACGAGTCGGATCTCCCTTTGGGCCGCC
TCCCCGCATCGATACCGTCGACCTCGAGGTTCGCTTTAAGACCAATGACTTACAAGGCAGCTGTAGATCT
TAGCCACTTTTTAAAAGAAAAGGGGGGACTGGAAGGGCTAATTCACTCCCAACGAAGACAAGATGGGATC
AATTCACCATGGGAATAACTTCGTATAGCATACATTATACGAAGTTATGCTGCTTTTTGCTTGTACTGGG
TCTCTCTGGTTAGACCAGATCTGAGCCTGGGAGCTCTCTGGCTAACTAGGGAACCCACTGCTTAAGCCTC
AATAAAGCTTGCCTTGAGTGCTTCAAGTAGTGTGTGCCCGTCTGTTGTGTGACTCTGGTAACTAGAGATC
CCTCAGACCCTTTTAGTCAGTGTGGAAAATCTCTAGCAGCATCTAGTTGAATCGCCAGTGTGTCGAGCTA
GCAGATCTTTTTCCCTCTGCCAAAAATTATGGGGACATCATGAAGCCCCTTGAGCATCTGACTTCTGGCT
AATAAAGGAAATTTATTTTCATTGCAATAGTGTGTTGGAATTTTTTGTGTCTCTCACTCGGAAGGACATA
TGGGAGGGCAAATCATTTAAAACATCAGAATGAGTATTTGGTTTAGAGTTTGGCAACATATGCCCATATG
CTGGCTGCCATGAACAAAGGTTGGCTATAAAGAGGTCATCAGTATATGAAACAGCCCCCTGCTGTCCATT
CCTTATTCCATAGAAAAGCCTTGACTTGAGGTTAGATTTTTTTTATATTTTGTTTTGTGTTATTTTTTTC
TTTAACATCCCTAAAATTTTCCTTACATGTTTTACTAGCCAGATTTTTCCTCCTCTCCTGACTACTCCCA
GTCATAGCTGTCCCTCTTCTCTTATGGAGATCCCTCGACCTGCAGCCCAAGCTTGGCGTAATCATGGTCA
TAGCTGTTTCCTGTGTGAAATTGTTATCCGCTCACAATTCCACACAACATACGAGCCGGAAGCATAAAGT
GTAAAGCCTGGGGTGCCTAATGAGTGAGCTAACTCACATTAATTGCGTTGCGCTCACTGCCCGCTTTCCA
GTCGGGAAACCTGTCGTGCCAGCGGATCCGCATCTCAATTAGTCAGCAACCATAGTCCCGCCCCTAACTC
CGCCCATCCCGCCCCTAACTCCGCCCAGTTCCGCCCATTCTCCGCCCCATGGCTGACTAATTTTTTTTAT
TTATGCAGAGGCCGAGGCCGCCTCGGCCTCTGAGCTATTCCAGAAGTAGTGAGGAGGCTTTTTTGGAGGC
CTAGGCTTTTGCAAAAAGCTAACTTGTTTATTGCAGCTTATAATGGTTACAAATAAAGCAATAGCATCAC
AAATTTCACAAATAAAGCATTTTTTTCACTGCATTCTAGTTGTGGTTTGTCCAAACTCATCAATGTATCT
TATCATGTCTGGATCCGCTGCATTAATGAATCGGCCAACGCGCGGGGAGAGGCGGTTTGCGTATTGGGCG
CTCTTCCGCTTCCTCGCTCACTGACTCGCTGCGCTCGGTCGTTCGGCTGCGGCGAGCGGTATCAGCTCAC
TCAAAGGCGGTAATACGGTTATCCACAGAATCAGGGGATAACGCAGGAAAGAACATGTGAGCAAAAGGCC
AGCAAAAGGCCAGGAACCGTAAAAAGGCCGCGTTGCTGGCGTTTTTCCATAGGCTCCGCCCCCCTGACGA
GCATCACAAAAATCGACGCTCAAGTCAGAGGTGGCGAAACCCGACAGGACTATAAAGATACCAGGCGTTT
CCCCCTGGAAGCTCCCTCGTGCGCTCTCCTGTTCCGACCCTGCCGCTTACGGATACCTGTCCGCCTTTCT
CCCTTCGGGAAGCGTGGCGCTTTCTCATAGCTCACGCTGTAGGTATCTCAGTTCGGTGTAGGTCGTTCGC
TCCAAGCTGGGCTGTGTGCACGAACCCCCCGTTCAGCCCGACCGCTGCGCCTTATCCGGTAACTATCGTC
TTGAGTCCAACCCGGTAAGACACGACTTATCGCCACTGGCAGCAGCCACTGGTAACAGGATTAGCAGAGC
GAGGTATGTAGGCGGTGCTACAGAGTTCTTGAAGTGGTGGCCTAACTACGGCTACACTAGAAGAACAGTA
TTTGGTATCTGCGCTCTGCTGAAGCCAGTTACCTTCGGAAAAAGAGTTGGTAGCTCTTGATCCGGCAAAC
AAACCACCGCTGGTAGCGGTGGTTTTTTTGTTTGCAAGCAGCAGATTACGCGCAGAAAAAAAGGATCTCA
AGAAGATCCTTTGATCTTTTCTACGGGGTCTGACGCTCAGTGGAACGAAAACTCACGTTAAGGGATTTTG
GTCATGAGATTATCAAAAAGGATCTTCACCTAGATCCTTTTAAATTAAAAATGAAGTTTTAAATCAATCT
AAAGTATATATGAGTAAACTTGGTCTGACAGTTACCAATGCTTAATCAGTGAGGCACCTATCTCAGCGAT
CTGTCTATTTCGTTCATCCATAGTTGCCTGACTCCCCGTCGTGTAGATAACTACGATACGGGAGGGCTTA
CCATCTGGCCCCAGTGCTGCAATGATACCGCGAGACCCACGCTCACCGGCTCCAGATTTATCAGCAATAA
ACCAGCCAGCCGGAAGGGCCGAGCGCAGAAGTGGTCCTGCAACTTTATCCGCCTCCATCCAGTCTATTAA
TTGTTGCCGGGAAGCTAGAGTAAGTAGTTCGCCAGTTAATAGTTTGCGCAACGTTGTTGCCATTGCTACA
GGCATCGTGGTGTCACGCTCGTCGTTTGGTATGGCTTCATTCAGCTCCGGTTCCCAACGATCAAGGCGAG
TTACATGATCCCCCATGTTGTGCAAAAAAGCGGTTAGCTCCTTCGGTCCTCCGATCGTTGTCAGAAGTAA
GTTGGCCGCAGTGTTATCACTCATGGTTATGGCAGCACTGCATAATTCTCTTACTGTCATGCCATCCGTA
AGATGCTTTTCTGTGACTGGTGAGTACTCAACCAAGTCATTCTGAGAATAGTGTATGCGGCGACCGAGTT
GCTCTTGCCCGGCGTCAATACGGGATAATACCGCGCCACATAGCAGAACTTTAAAAGTGCTCATCATTGG
AAAACGTTCTTCGGGGCGAAAACTCTCAAGGATCTTACCGCTGTTGAGATCCAGTTCGATGTAACCCACT
CGTGCACCCAACTGATCTTCAGCATCTTTTACTTTCACCAGCGTTTCTGGGTGAGCAAAAACAGGAAGGC
AAAATGCCGCAAAAAAGGGAATAAGGGCGACACGGAAATGTTGAATACTCATACTCTTCCTTTTTCAATA
TTATTGAAGCATTTATCAGGGTTATTGTCTCATGAGCGGATACATATTTGAATGTATTTAGAAAAATAAA
CAAATAGGGGTTCCGCGCACATTTCCCCGAAAAGTGCCACCTGGGTCGACATTGATTATTGACTAGTTAT
TAATAGTAATCAATTACGGGGTCATTAGTTCATAGCCCATATATGGAGTTCCGCGTTACATAACTTACGG
TAAATGGCCCGCCTGGCTGACCGCCCAACGACCCCCGCCCATTGACGTCAATAATGACGTATGTTCCCAT
AGTAACGCCAATAGGGACTTTCCATTGACGTCAATGGGTGGAGTATTTACGGTAAACTGCCCACTTGGCA
GTACATCAAGTGTATCATATGCCAAGTACGCCCCCTATTGACGTCAATGACGGTAAATGGCCCGCCTGGC
ATTATGCCCAGTACATGACCTTATGGGACTTTCCTACTTGGCAGTACATCTACGTATTAGTCATCGCTAT
TACCATGGGAGGCGTGGCCTGGGCGGGACTGGGGAGTGGCGAGCCCTCAGATCCTGCATATAAGCAGCTG
CTTTTTGCCTGTACTGGGTCTCTCTGGTTAGACCAGATCTGAGCCTGGGAGCTCTCTGGCTAACTAGGGA
ACCCACTGCTTAAGCCTCAATAAAGCTTGCCTTGAGTGCTTCAAGTAGTGTGTGCCCGTCTGTTGTGTGA
CTCTGGTAACTAGAGATCCCTCAGACCCTTTTAGTCAGTGTGGAAAATCTCTAGCAGTGGCGCCCGAACA
GGGACTTGAAAGCGAAAGGGAAACCAGAGGAGCTCTCTCGACGCAGGACTCGGCTTGCTGAAGCGCGCAC
GGCAAGAGGCGAGGGGCGGCGACTGGTGAGTACGCCAAAAATTTTGACTAGCGGAGGCTAGAAGGAGAGA
GATGGGTGCGAGAGCGTCAGTATTAAGCGGGGGAGAATTAGATCGCGATGGGAAAAAATTCGGTTAAGGC
CAGGGGGAAAGAAAAAATATAAATTAAAACATATAGTATGGGCAAGCAGGGAGCTAGAACGATTCGCAGT
TAATACTGGCCTGTTAGAAACATCAGAAGGCTGTAGACAAATACTGGGACAGCTACAACCATCCCTTCAG
ACAGGATCAGAAGAACTTAGATCATTATATAATACAGTAGCAACCCTCTATTGTGTGCATCAAAGGATAG
AGATAAAAGACACCAAGGAAGCTTTAGACAAGATAGAGGAAGAGCAAAACAAAAGTAAGAAAAAAGCACA
GCAAGCAGCAGGATCTTCAGACCTGGAAATTCCCTACAATCCCCAAAGTCAAGGAGTAGTAGAATCTATG
AATAAAGAATTAAAGAAAATTATAGGACAGGTAAGAGATCAGGCTGAACATCTTAAGACAGCAGTACAAA
TGGCAGTATTCATCCACAATTTTAAAAGAAAAGGGGGGATTGGGGGGTACAGTGCAGGGGAAAGAATAGT
AGACATAATAGCAACAGACATACAAACTAAAGAATTACAAAAACAAATTACAAAAATTCAAAATTTTCGG
GTTTATTACAGGGACAGCAGAAATCCACTTTGGAAAGGACCAGCAAAGCTCCTCTGGAAAGGTGAAGGGG
CAGTAGTAATACAAGATAATAGTGACATAAAAGTAGTGCCAAGAAGAAAAGCAAAGATCATTAGGGATTA
TGGAAAACAGATGGCAGGTGATGATTGTGTGGCAAGTAGACAGGATGAGGATTAGAACATGGAAAAGTTT
AGTAAAACACCATAAGGAGGAGATATGAGGGACAATTGGAGAAGTGAATTATATAAATATAAAGTAGTAA
AAATTGAACCATTAGGAGTAGCACCCACCAAGGCAAAGAGAAGAGTGGTGCAGAGAGAAAAAAGAGCAGT
GGGAATAGGAGCTTTGTTCCTTGGGTTCTTGGGAGCAGCAGGAAGCACTATGGGCGCAGCGTCAATGACG
CTGACGGTACAGGCCAGACAATTATTGTCTGGTATAGTGCAGCAGCAGAACAATTTGCTGAGGGCTATTG
AGGCGCAACAGCATCTGTTGCAACTCACAGTCTGGGGCATCAAGCAGCTCCAGGCAAGAATCCTGGCTGT
GGAAAGATACCTAAAGGATCAACAGCTCCTGGGGATTTGGGGTTGCTCTGGAAAACTCATTTGCACCACT
GCTGTGCCTTGGAATGCTAGTTGGAGTAATAAATCTCTGGAACAGATTTGGAATCACACGACCTGGATGG
AGTGGGACAGAGAAATTAACAATTACACAAGCTTAATACACTCCTTAATTGAAGAATCGCAAAACCAGCA
AGAAAAGAATGAACAAGAATTATTGGAATTAGATAAATGGGCAAGTTTGTGGAATTGGTTTAACATAACA
AATTGGCTGTGGTATATAAAATTATTCATAATGATAGTAGGAGGCTTGGTAGGTTTAAGAATAGTTTTTG
CTGTACTTTCTATAGTGAATAGAGTTAGGCAGGGATATTCACCATTATCGTTTCAGACCCACCTCCCAAC
CCCGAGGGGACCCGACAGGCCCGAAGGAATAGAAGAAGAAGGTGGAGAGAGAGACAGAGACAGATCCATT
CGATTAGTGAACGGATCTCGACGGTATCTAGTGATTATCGGATCAACTTTGTATAGAAAAGTTGGGTACA
ACTCCCACTAGACATATCCTACTCTATCATTGATAGAGTGACCCTTCCATAGACATATCCT
